>Addgene plasmid #106366 | pSO9 | addgene full sequence | sequence record 204924 | Addgene NGS Result
TTTTTATAGTTTGTGAAATTTTTTATACTTCCACATTTCATGAACAGTTTGGTTTGGCCACATGACTAAG
GCGTGACCCACATAGAAAACATCAGGTGCCTTTGAAGCAATATTTCACATCTTCGCAAAGCTAAGGTCAT
TGTTATTTTTGCCATTTCATGACTATAATGGCATCATTTTATTCCCCCAATTTAACCAAAAGTCAGATGC
AAAATGTTGAAAGTGTTGCAATTTCAAAGTAGAAAATGTAACTAAACTGTCAAAGAAAATTGTCATACTT
TGACCAGAAACCATCTCCCCATCCACCTCCCCTCATCGGAGCCACCCGCCAATCCCAAAATGGTACCTAA
CATTACTGACACTCTCCCGCACTCAACAATTGACACCTGTCTCAATGACTGATAAGCATGCTGAGTCTCT
TCAATCCGCATGGTCTCTAAGCTACTTTCAGAATTGCAACATGCTGCGATGGACATCTTGTCGAAGTTTA
AGAGTATGTATAAAAGGACACGAGCTTCATGTATTCTTCACTCGGTCACTTAGATCGATCAATCACTATG
CCCATAAAAAAGCCCTGTCTAAAACTAAATTTAGATTCTTTGAATGTTGTGAAGTCTGAAATACCGCAGA
TGCTTTCTGCGAATGAAAGATTGAAAAATAACTTCAATATATTGTACAACCAAATACGGCAATACCCAGC
GTACTATTTCAAAGTAGCATCGAACGTGCCAACTTACTCTGATATATGTCAATTTTTTTCTGTCATGTAC
CAAGGATTCCAGATTGTGAACCATAGTGGAGATGTGTTTATTCATGCATGTCGTGAAAATCCTCAGAGTA
AGGGGGATTTTGTTGGGGACAAGTTTCATATTAGTATAGCTAGGGAGCAAGTTCCTCTGGCATTCCAAAT
TTTGTCTGGTTTATTATTTTCAGAGGACAGTCCTATAGATAAATGGAAGATAACTGATATGAATCGAGTT
TCTCAGCAATCTCGTGTGGGGATAGGAGCTCAGTTTACGCTATATGTAAAATCAGATCAGGAATGCTCGC
AATATAGTGCTTTATTACTTCATAAAATACGACAATTTATAATGTGTCTCGAGTCTAATCTATTAAGAAG
CAAAATCGCTCCCGGGGAGTATCCGGCGTCAGATGTTAGACCTGAAGACTGGAAATATGTCAGCTATCGT
AATGAACTACGAAGCGATCGAGATGGAAGTGAAAGGCAAGAGCAAATGTTACGAGAGGAACCATTTTATC
GATTGATGATAGAGTAGCATCTCGCGCCCGTGCCTCTGACTTCTAAGTCCAATTACTCTTCAACATCCCT
ACATGCTCTTTCTCCCTGTGCTCCCACCCCCTATTTTTGTTATTATCAAAAAACTTCTCTTAATTTCTTT
GTTTTTTAGCTTCTTTTAAGTCACCTCTAACAATGAAATTGTGTAGATTCAAAAATAGAATTAATTCGTA
ATAAAAAGTCGAAAAAAATTGTGCTCCCTCCCCCCATTAATAATAATTCTATCCCAAAATCTACACAATG
TTCTGTGTACACTTCTTATGTTTTTTACTTCTGATAAATTTTTTTGAAACATCATAGAAAAAACCGCACA
CAAAATACCTTATCATATGTTACGTTTCAGTTTATGACCGCAATTTTTATTTCTTCGCACGTCTGGGCCT
CTCATGACGTCAAATCATGCTCATCGTGAAAAAGTTTTGGAGTATTTTTGGAATTTTTCAATCAAGTGAA
AGTTTATGAAATTAATTTTCCTGCTTTTGCTTTTTGGGGTTTCCCCTATTGTTTGTCAAGATTTCGAGGA
CGGCGTTTTTCTTGCTAAAATCACAAGTATTGATGAGCACGATGCAAGAAAGATCGGAAGAAGGTTTGGG
TTTGAGGCTCAGTGGAAGGTGAGTCGATGCGCGATGCAAGTCGGCGATTTCTTTGAAGTTTTGTCAAAAG
AAGAGACAAGGACTTGATAGATACGCTCATCAGAGTGAGATTCATTGCAAATAGTGTGTAAATCGTGGAG
AGACGAGAGAAAAGGTGTGAGAAGCTTAGAAGATAAAGAATAGGAAGAAGAACATATCTCATTTCCTATT
TTCTCTAATTTTTCGTTCATTTTTCTAGACATTACCCATTTGATGGTTTTTCAATATGGTTATCAGGGTA
CTCATTTTGGTAGTTTTCAAAGCAATTTGGAGTTTTTTTTTAAATTGTCAACTACAAAAACGCAGCTTAA
AGGTCCAAATATCATAGTATAAAAATTCTTTAAAAAATTCCAAATTTTATATGATTTTTTGAAAATTGGA
AGAATGTTAGTTTTTGCCATTTTTTTGGAAGTTTTTCTCCGGATTTTATGGTACTTATATTTCAAATATA
AATTTTTGTAGGAATTCGAGTATGCGAGAGAGCTATAGTTTACTAAAAAAAAGTGGCAAAAACTCAGTAA
TTGCCACTTTTTTCAAAAATGTTTTGAAAAATTTTACTATGATATTTGGCCATTTTGGCACCATATGTAC
GTTACTTTTTACGAAACACTCTAATTTTTGAAATTTGAGTTTCATGTTTAATCTTTTGTATAAAATTTTT
ATGGTCCTTTTGTGACAGGATAAAAAATTGCAAAAAAATAGAAAACTTTGTTTCGTGAAAACACCTAGTT
TAAAAATTGTGGGCCACTTAGCGATTCTAGTCAAAAATCAGACAAATGTCAGCTGCCGTAACTTTTTCCG
GATCAGGGTTATCAAATTTTAATTTTAATTGTAAATGTAGAAAAATGATCGGCAACATTTTGCTAATTGA
AAATATTTTGAAAATTGCTATAGTACATATTAATCTAGTATTAATATAGTATTAATGTTATAATATCAGT
TATGTGTTTGAATAACTCAAGCGTAAGTTTCCGTAAAATATCTTTAAATTTTGGTAATTTTTTACGGTTT
GGTATAAATTTTTGCATTTTTTGATTTTCTACACTTTTTTTCGATTTCGCATTTTCCGAATTTCTCTGAA
ATAAATCGAACAATCGGAAAATTTTCGAGGGCACCCTTAGCCATGCAGCTCAGGAATTTGACTTTATGTT
CCCATTCAAATTTTTTTAAAATTAAATAAAATGCTAATTGTAAGATAAATTACAAAAATTATTAAATCTC
ATCATCCTTATGATGATAGTGCAGTGCATGAATATATTTTTCCAAATAGGATATGATTCGTCGAGTAGCT
TCACGTAATCCGTTTTCTTCAATCACCATTTCGAACTGCAATTTTTTTTTTGGATTTTTGTAACAATATT
GTCATAAATTGTGATTTTGATATTTTGCGTAGAGCATCAGAACCTTTCTGCTTTGAATTTTAATGGGATT
AAAAATTATAAAAAACTTGCACCCTAATTAAAGCGCGATACCTGGTGACCCATGGTCATAGCTGTTTCCT
GTGTGAAATTGTTATCCGCTCACAATTCCACACAACATACGAGCCGGAAGCATAAAGTGTAAAGCCTGGG
GTGCCTAATGAGTGAGCTAACTCACATTACATGTGAGCAAAAGGCCAGCAAAAGGCCAGGAACCGTAAAA
AGGCCGCGTTGCTGGCGTTTTTCCATAGGCTCCGCCCCCCTGACGAGCATCACAAAAATCGACGCTCAAG
TCAGAGGTGGCGAAACCCGACAGGACTATAAAGATACCAGGCGTTTCCCCCTGGAAGCTCCCTCGTGCGC
TCTCCTGTTCCGACCCTGCCGCTTACCGGATACCTGTCCGCCTTTCTCCCTTCGGGAAGCGTGGCGCTTT
CTCATAGCTCACGCTGTAGGTATCTCAGTTCGGTGTAGGTCGTTCGCTCCAAGCTGGGCTGTGTGCACGA
ACCCCCCGTTCAGCCCGACCGCTGCGCCTTATCCGGTAACTATCGTCTTGAGTCCAACCCGGTAAGACAC
GACTTATCGCCACTGGCAGCAGCCACTGGTAACAGGATTAGCAGAGCGAGGTATGTAGGCGGTGCTACAG
AGTTCTTGAAGTGGTGGCCTAACTACGGCTACACTAGAAGAACAGTATTTGGTATCTGCGCTCTGCTGAA
GCCAGTTACCTTCGGAAAAAGAGTTGGTAGCTCTTGATCCGGCAAACAAACCACCGCTGGTAGCGGTGGT
TTTTTTGTTTGCAAGCAGCAGATTACGCGCAGAAAAAAAGGATCTCAAGAAGATCCTTTGATCTTTTCTA
CGGGGTCTGACGCTCAGTGGAACGAAAACTCACGTTAAGGGATTTTGGTCATGAGATTATCAAAAAGGAT
CTTCACCTAGATCCTTT
[125 nt withheld, positions 4288-4412]
C
[137 nt withheld, positions 4414-4550]
CCTTTGACGTTGGAGTCCACGTTCTTT
[37 nt withheld, positions 4578-4614]
ACCCTATCTCGGGCTATTCTTTTGATTTATAAGGGATTTTGCCGATTTCGGCCTATTGGTTAAAAAATGA
GCTGATTTAACAAAAATTTAACGCGAATTTTAACAAAAT
[37 nt withheld, positions 4724-4760]
T
[38 nt withheld, positions 4762-4799]
AATCAATCTAAAGTATATATGAGTAAACTTGGTCTGACAGTTACCAATGCTTAATCAGTGAGGCACCTAT
CTCAGCGATCTGTCTATTTCGTTCATCCATAGTTGCCTGACTCCCCGTCGTGTAGATAACTACGATACGG
GAGGGCTTACCATCTGGCCCCAGTGCTGCAATGATACCGCGAGACCCACGCTCACCGGCTCCAGATTTAT
CAGCAATAAACCAGCCAGCCGGAAGGGCCGAGCGCAGAAGTGGTCCTGCAACTTTATCCGCCTCCATCCA
GTCTATTAATTGTTGCCGGGAAGCTAGAGTAAGTAGTTCGCCAGTTAATAGTTTGCGCAACGTTGTTGCC
ATTGCTACAGGCATCGTGGTGTCACGCTCGTCGTTTGGTATGGCTTCATTCAGCTCCGGTTCCCAACGAT
CAAGGCGAGTTACATGATCCCCCATGTTGTGCAAAAAAGCGGTTAGCTCCTTCGGTCCTCCGATCGTTGT
CAGAAGTAAGTTGGCCGCAGTGTTATCACTCATGGTTATGGCAGCACTGCATAATTCTCTTACTGTCATG
CCATCCGTAAGATGCTTTTCTGTGACTGGTGAGTACTCAACCAAGTCATTCTGAGAATAGTGTATGCGGC
GACCGAGTTGCTCTTGCCCGGCGTCAACACGGGATAATACCGCGCCACATAGCAGAACTTTAAAAGTGCT
CATCATTGGGAAACGTTCTTCGGGGCGAAAACTCTCAAGGATCTTACCGCTGTTGAGATCCAGTTCGATG
TAACCCACTCGTGCACCCAACTGATCTTCAGCATCTTTTACTTTCACCAGCGTTTCTGGGTGAGCAAAAA
CAGGAAGGCAAAATGCCGCAAAAAAGGGAATAAGGGCGACACGGAAATGTTGAATACTCATACTCTTCCT
TTTTCAATATTATTGAAGCATTTATCAGGGTTATTGTCTCATGAGCGGATACATATTTGAATGTATTTAG
AAAAATAAACAAATAGGGGTTCCGCGCACATTTCCCCGAAAAGTGCCACCTGACGTAGTTAACAAAAAAA
AGCCCGCCGAAGCGGGCTTTATTACCAAGCGAAGCGCCATTCGCCATTCAGGCTGCGCAACTGTTGGGAA
GGGCGATCGGTGCGGGCCTCTTCGCTATTACGCCAGCTGGCGAAAGGGGGATGTGCTGCAAGGCGATTAA
GTTGGGTAACGCCAGGGTTTTCCCAGTCACGACGTTGTAAAACGACGGCCAGTTGATCAGTCATCCAAGT
GGGGATCAGGAAGAAGTTGATAAAGTGATTCAAAAACTCGAGGAGCTCAACACAGCGATGAACCCAATTT
TGAGAGCAACACTGACGAAGAACTATGACGCGAGGGTAGGCACTACCTTGAAGCTATCCACCTGCCTGCC
TGCCGCCTATTTCCATGTGCAGTAGGAACGTGTGTAGGTATAGGCAGGCATTATCGCGTCTCCTTTCGAA
CTACCTAGTACCTAGTAGGTAGTTTGAAGGGAGGCGCGATAATGCCTGCCTATGTCTACACATGTGCCTA
CTGCGCATGGAAATAGGCGGTAGTCAGGCAGGTAGATAGCCTCATAAAATTCAATACTTCCTTTTCAGAA
AGAATGCTGGAATGTATTCAAAGAGGAGTCACTCTTCCCATTGCTCAGAGAATATGAAGAGTTGCTCGGC
GAGCAAAAGTTCATGATTGGAGATCGATATTCATGGGCTGACATCGCTGTCGTCGAGTTTCTAACTCGGT
GTCAGCAGTGCTACGATAGCTTCTATCTGGCTCATTTCGAGAGGCTCCGAACTTTTTGCCAGACTTTTGA
GTCTCTTCCGCACATTCGTCCCTACATTCAGGGACGTGTTGATTCATTTATCTAATTTTTTAAAATGGAT
ATTTTTCGTTTTTTATTTGTTTGTTTTGCTGATAATTCAATAAAGTTACGCAACGAATTTTAGACATTTA
TGAAAACCGAAAATCGACAAAAATATTTTAAGAAAAATAGCAGCAAAATTCAATATTTTATCAAATTTTG
TTTATGGTAATGAGAAAGAAAACATACAATATTTTTCTAAGAAGAAGAAAAATGACCAGAATTTTAAGAT
TTTTCTCGAATATACGAAAAATTGATAAACTAAAATTTTCGATTTTTCCATTTATTTTGAAAAAAAAACT
CTTGACGGTTTTCATCATGCGAAGAGGTGAGAAATATTCTGAAAGTTATGCATTTTGAAAAAATTGCAAA
AAAATACGTTAAAATTTTTTGATCTATTGTTTTTTTTTGAAAACCGGAATTTAAAATGGAATTTTTTTTC
AAAAATTAAAATTAAAATTTAAATATTTCTAGTGTTTGGATAGTTTTTCAAAAGCTAGATTTAACCCGCG
AGATGTCGACCGCTAGTGTAGCTTACAGATGGCTGAAGACTTCGCAAAAATCTTATCTTAGAAACCCGCG
AGGTGTCGGCCGCTAAAACTTTGTAAACCTGCCAACAAAATGCTTCGCATTGTCTGAACAGATGAAACCT
TGAAACAAAACATATACAATTGAAATCCCGTAAAGTGTCGGGCGCAAGAACTGCGATTAGTTGTATAATT
GGACTAGCTCAAATTTGACCAAAATCTCATTTTTAGACCTCTAAGATGTCGGCCACTATAACTTTATTCA
ACTTGAAACTGCAAAAAAACTTATCAACTGTATAGATTCAAGTATTATGTCAAGTATTGGTTTTAGAGCT
ACAGTACACTCTGATAACAAAATCTGCAGAAATACCTCCCTGTCAATTCCCAAAATACGGTAGCAAACTC
ACTTCGTATAACTTCGTATAGTATACCTTATACGAAGTTATCTGCCCTCGATTGTCTATCTTCCATTCTC
ACCAAGTTTCAACAACTTTATTCAGTCATTCTTCTCTGGTTCATTTCCCAACCAATCTTCCCGAATAAAG
CCCATCTGTCCTTTCGGCCACATTCCTCACCTACATCCGTACTCCTTATCTCCCGTTCTTATCCAGTCTT
TTATCGTCTCTGCGTCTCGCACACTGTCTCGTCGGTAATGTAAAAAAAAAACAAAAAAAACTTGAAAACT
TGCGGAAAGATTTCCTAATAAAAGGAGACGAATCCGGTAGGAAATCGACAAGTCTCTGCTTCTCGAAGAC
TAGGTGAGTTACATTTCTTTGGCCGAATTATTTTGAAATCCTAAATTTGATAATTTCAGAGATGTCTGTA
AAACTTGCGTGTTATGTGACGGCTTCGGTCACTGTCGCCACTCTTATGGTATGCTTCATGACCATGTCAA
CCATCTACTCGGAGGTTGATGGATTCAGAGAGAAGCTTGATACCGAGATGAATGTGTTCAGAGTGAGTTA
AATTATATTTTGAATTTTAAATAATTTTTAATTTTCTAGCAATCTACCAATGGATTGTGGAAGGACATAG
TTGTCATCGGAAGATCTAGCAAGCGTGTCCGTTGTCAATATGAAGAGACCAACGCTACCCCAACTCCACA
TGCTGATGGATCCCCATCTGCTCCACCAGGTCAACCACCAGCAGTTCCACCAGTCTTCAACCAGCCAAAG
ACTCCAAATGGAGCCAATGGAAATGGACCAACCTGCAACTGCAATGCTGATAACAAGTGCCCAGCTGGAC
CATCCGGACCAAAGGGAGTTCCAGGAGTTCCAGGACTCGACGGAGTTCCAGGACTTGACGGTGTTCCAGG
AGTTGGAGCTGATGATATCGCTCCACAACGCGAGTCTGTCGGATGCTTCACTTGCCCACAAGGACCAGTT
GGACCACCAGGAGCTCTTGGAAGACCAGGACCACGTGGACTTCCAGGACCAAGAGGACAAAATGGAAACC
CAGGAAGAGATGGACAACCAGGACATCCAGGAGAGCAAGGATCATCCGGTCAAATCGGAAAGATCGGAGA
GCCAGGACCACCAGGAGAGAAGGGACGCGACGCCGAGCATCCAATCGGAAGACCAGGACCAAAGGGACCA
AGAGGAGATCAAGGACCAACAGGACCAGCTGGACAGAACGGTCTTCACGGACCACCAGGAGAGCCAGGAA
CCGTTGGACCAGAAGGACCATCTGGAAAGCAAGGACGTCAAGGACCAGACGGAACCCAGGGAGAGACTGG
ACCAGACGGAAGACCAGGAAAGGATGCCGAGTACTGCCAGTGCCCAGACAAGTCTCCACCATCAGAGGCT
GTCAACGCCAACCGTGGATACAGAAATATCTAAATTGTTGGTGTTTTCTAATAAAATATTTGAGATTCAG
TGAGACTTTTTTCTTGGCGGCACAATAAAGTTTCCTCTTTTTGTTGGGTCACTCAACGAACACAATACAA
ATATTTGAGCGCTCGCATTTTTCTCAACCTTTCGGGTTTAAAGCACTTCAAAATGGAATTGAAGAGAGAT
TGTGAAAGTACATCAGACAGAATCACATTTTGATAGCATTCACTTCACTCAGATGCAAACTTTTCAGTGA
CTATAAAAAGTCATAAAATAATAACATTAAAAAAGCAAATAAATTAGCGAGAGAATTTTTTGACAAAAAG
AAAGAATAGTGATAGAGAAGAAGGGAATGCTTGAAAGGATTTTGCATTTATCTTAATCACCGTCTTCGAG
AAGACGAACCATGGCGCCAGTTTCAGAATCCAAGTTTCTAATATAGTTCATCACAATGTTGACGTTGGTC
CAACCTCCGGCTTGCATAATCTCTGGGATGGAAACTCCAGCGCGAGCCATGTCACGGGCAGCTCCGACAC
GGGCGGAATGTCCAGACCAAGCCAAGTAACGTTGTCCGGAATCATCCTTGGCTCCGTAGATGAGACGGTG
GGTAGCTTCGAAGATTCCTGAAAATTTATTTTCAGCTTATTCTTAGCTAATATGTTGTTTAAACTTACCT
TCAAGAGCTCGAGTCGAGAGTTGTGATGTTGCACTCGGGGCAGCAACTCCGTTCTTGCGAACACGACAGA
ACAGGTAGTTGTTTGGATCATCGGCGACTCCGGAAACCGAAATCCAGCGCTCAACGAGCTTGGTAACTCC
AAGGGAGAGCGCTTTTTCGACTCCGGCAGTCGAGACCAGCGTTTTTGTACGTCCGATGTGGATGAGCATT
CTTCCTCCGTCTGTGCGACTAATATCCTTGACGCGAATGCGGGCAATTTCGGCGATACGGAGAAGTGTGT
TGTAAGCAATTCCGAGGAAGGCGAGGTTTCGGATGTCCTGGCAACGATCGGAATTTTCCATAAGAGAACG
GACCTGATCGAAGTCGGTTCTGAAAATTTCGTCAAGTCTTAGGATTGAATACATTAATATTTAAACTTAC
CTTTCGAAGGCGAGGGCTTGCTTGGCTCTCTCTCCAGCATCAACATTTTCCTTGCGGATACGTCTCATTA
CGAGAGATACGGCATTAGAATCTGATGGGCGTGGAAGTCCAGATCGGCGATGGAGCATATTGAGCTGTCC
GAGATGTTGTTGGATCGTCTTCACCGCCAATCCACGAGCTTGGAGGTAGAGCAAGTAGTCACGAACGTCT
TCTGGCTCGGCTGGGAACCACTTGCGGTTGTTAAGCTTGCACCAGGCAGCCCAAGAACGGCACACTGAGA
GAAGCATCTTCCAGGTGTGCTCGGAGAAGGCTTGTCTGTCACGGAACATATCCATGAGGTTCTTGCGAAC
TTCATCACTTGTCGCGTCAACTGGAAGTGCTGGAAGATTTTGATGAACAGTGAGAAGATTTGACATATTT
TCGAAGTTTTTTAGATGCACTAGAACAAAGCGTGTTGGCTTCCTCTGAGCCCGCTTTCCTTATATACCCG
CATTCTGCAGCCTTACAGAATGTTCTAGAAGGTCCTAGATGCATTCGTTTGAAAATACTCCCGGTGGGTG
CAAAGAGACGCAGACGGAAAATGTATCTGGGTCTCTTTATTGTGTACACTACTTTTCCATGTACCGAATG
TGAGTCGCCCTCCTTTTGCAACAAGCAGCTCGAATGTTCTAGAAAAAGGTGGAAAATAGTATAAATACCG
TTGAAAATAAATACCGAACAACATTTGCTCTAATTGTGAAATTAGAAATCTTCAAACTATAATCATGTCA
CTTTACCACTATTTCCGTCCAGCTCAACGTTCCGTTTTTGGTGATCATTTTTGCTTTCGTCGTAAATCTA
CACACGCGTCTCTTCCGTGCGAGAGTCCAAGCCAGCAGCCAAATTCGTTGACTGAGTATTCAACGTTTAT
ACGTTGTCGGCAACGAGAAATAGGAAAATGCATCGGGAAATGTTCTTTTTTCGATTTTTTCCAAGGTTTT
GACAAATTTTACCACGAATTTTGCTATGTTTTCAATTAAAAAATATGTTATTCAACTGTTTCTATGAGGA
AAATAAGGCTTTGCATGTAATTTTCTTATTCAGCATAATTTTTAATTAATTTGAATTTTCTGTCCTAACG
TTTATTTTGTTTTCTTGGTTATGACTGATCTGAAATTAATTTTTGAATTTTAAGGTAATATGTCAGGCGG
TGCCGCAAGTTTGTACAAAAAAGCAGGCTCCATGAAAAAGCCTGAACTCACCGCGACGTCTGTCGAGAAG
TTTCTGATCGAAAAGTTCGACAGCGTCTCCGACCTGATGCAGCTCTCGGAGGGCGAAGAATCTCGTGCTT
TCAGCTTCGATGTAGGAGGGCGTGGATATGTCCTGCGGGTAAATAGCTGCGCCGATGGTTTCTACAAAGA
TCGTTATGTTTATCGGCACTTTGCATCGGCCGCGCTCCCGATTCCGGAAGTGCTTGACATTGGGGAATTC
AGCGAGAGCCTGACCTATTGCATCTCCCGCCGTGCACAGGGTGTCACGTTGCAAGACCTGCCTGAAACCG
AACTGCCCGCTGTTCTGCAGCCGGTCGCGGAGGCCATGGATGCGATCGCTGCGGCCGATCTTAGCCAGAC
GAGCGGGTTCGGCCCATTCGGACCGCAAGGAATCGGTCAATACACTACATGGCGTGATTTCATATGCGCG
ATTGCTGATCCCCATGTGTATCACTGGCAAACTGTGATGGACGACACCGTCAGTGCGTCCGTCGCGCAGG
CTCTCGATGAGCTGATGCTTTGGGCCGAGGACTGCCCCGAAGTCCGGCACCTCGTGCACGCGGATTTCGG
CTCCAACAATGTCCTGACGGACAATGGCCGCATAACAGCGGTCATTGACTGGAGCGAGGCGATGTTCGGG
GATTCCCAATACGAGGTCGCCAACATCTTCTTCTGGAGGCCGTGGTTGGCTTGTATGGAGCAGCAGACGC
GCTACTTCGAGCGGAGGCATCCGGAGCTTGCAGGATCGCCGCGGCTCCGGGCGTATATGCTCCGCATTGG
TCTTGACCAACTCTATCAGAGCTTGGTTGACGGCAATTTCGATGATGCAGCTTGGGCGCAGGGTCGATGC
GACGCAATCGTCCGATCCGGAGCCGGGACTGTCGGGCGTACACAAATCGCCCGCAGAAGCGCGGCCGTCT
GGACCGATGGCTGTGTAGAAGTACTCGCCGATAGTGGAAACCGACGCCCCAGCACTCGTCCGAGGGCAAA
GGAATAGACCCAGCTTTCTTGTACAAAGTGGGTCCAATTACTCTTCAACATCCCTACATGCTCTTTCTCC
CTGTGCTCCCACCCCCTATTTTTGTTATTATCAAAAAACTTCTCTTAATTTCTTTGTTTTTTAGCTTCTT
TTAAGTCACCTCTAACAATGAAATTGTGTAGATTCAAAAATAGAATTAATTCGTAATAAAAAGTCGAAAA
AAATTGTGCTCCCTCCCCCCATTAATAATAATTCTATCCCAAAATCTACACAATGTTCTGTGTACACTTC
TTATGTTTTTTACTTCTGATAAATTTTTTTGAAACATCATAGAAAAAACCGCACACAAAATACCTTATCA
TATGTTACGTTTCAGTTTATGACCGCAATTTTTAATAACTTCGTATAGTATACCTTATACGAAGTTATAC
TAGTATATATTTTTATGTTTTCTTTTAAACCTTCCTCCATATTTCTGAATTGAATGTTGTTGCATATTGT
GTGTCCTTATTTCATTTCCATCATCCTTTTGTGTGTTTCCCCCTTCCACCAATTCCCCCCACGTCCTAAT
GAAATGAAAGCGAGAAGATAAATAAACTTGCACATTGTGTTCAGATGAGAGGAGCGGAATACGAATTGGG
AGACGGAAAGAGAAAAAAAAATGTTTAGATTTGGATTGAATTAATTTTTTAGAAAGCAAGAAAAAAAACA
CAAAGAGAATAAATAAATAATAGGAAAAAAAACAAATATTCAGTATTTAAAATTTGAAAATTCAACGACG
TTGGCGTCGATCATCCTGTAAAACGACGGCCAGTGCAGAGCATAGTTGGAAATCTCACCAAATTTTGAAA
TTTGAAAATGAGTTAGTAATTTTTGAACAATCTGCCAGAGATTAATTAAAGATAAGGAATATCCACAAAT
TACAAATATTGGATATTAAATATGATTTCACGTCATAACTGAGATTTGTATAATATCATAATTGTACGGA
AATATTTAGGTATTAGTATTTCAGCTCACAATCAGACTTTTTAATGAAAACTTAATTCAAAAGGGGATAT
CTTAAATATCATTACAAAACCTTGTTAGCAGCAGAACTAGAAAGTTTAAAAAAACACCGATTTGTGGTGC
ATAATGTACAAACATCCATTGACAACATTTCTTTAAAAAATAATTTTTTACTAAAACATTTTGAAGTCAA
AATTAAATTTTTTCAAAAATAAAAAATTTACGGGCCTCTAAAGTAGTGGAAAATGCACAGCAAAGTATTC
AGATAGACTTTTTTCTTGTTCAAAATGCACCTTTGCCACTAAACCGAAATTCTTGCCTTGTTCATTAATT
GTTTCAAGTTTGTAGGATTTTTAGAACTTTGAAATATCTAAATTATTTGTATTCTGAAAAATATTATCAT
TTCGCAACAAAAAACTAGAAGCAGAATAATTTATTGTGAATCTTGCTAT
Features (pLannotate 1.2.2; 21 found; start..end, strand, type, name):
    558..1274    +  CDS            ospF: OSPF_SHIFL - Also known as mkaD. Experimental evidence at protein level: Swiss-Prot protein existence level 1. Catalyzes the removal of the phosphate group from the phosphothreonine in the mitogen-activated protein kinases such as MAPK2/ERK2, MAPK3/ERK1, MAPK8 and MAPK14 in an irreversible reaction, thus preventing the downstream phosphorylation of histone H3. This epigenetic modification results in inhibition of the transcription of a specific subset of proinflammatory genes, and ultimately to a reduced immune response against the invading pathogen. The diminished immune response enhances the
   1756..1908    +  CDS            aex-5 (fragment): AEX5_CAEEL - Also known as kpc-3 From Caenorhabditis elegans.
   3437..3459    -  protein_bind   lac operator (fragment): The lac repressor binds to the lac operator to inhibit transcription in E. coli. This inhibition can be relieved by adding lactose or isopropyl-β-D-thiogalactopyranoside (IPTG). lac repressor encoded by lacI
   3463..3493    -  promoter       lac promoter: promoter for the E. coli lac operon
   3508..3529    -  protein_bind   CAP binding site: CAP binding activates transcription in the presence of cAMP. E. coli catabolite activator protein
   3590..4178    -  rep_origin     ori: high-copy-number ColE1/pMB1/pBR322/pUC origin of replication
   4289..4798    +  rep_origin     M13 ori (sequence partly withheld): M13 bacteriophage origin of replication; arrow indicates direction of (+) strand synthesis
   4840..5700    -  CDS            AmpR: β-lactamase; bla; confers resistance to ampicillin, carbenicillin, and related antibiotics
   5701..5805    -  promoter       AmpR promoter: bla
   5889..6042    -  CDS            lacZα (fragment): LacZα fragment of β-galactosidase; lacZ fragment
   7607..7640    +  protein_bind   loxN: Cre-mediated recombination occurs in the 8-bp core sequence (GTATACCT). loxN sites are compatible with each other, but incompatible with loxP or lox2272 sites. Cre recombinase
   8011..8157    +  CDS            sqt-1 (fragment): SQT1_CAEEL - Also known as rol-5. Protein inferred from homology: Swiss-Prot protein existence level 3. Nematode cuticles are composed largely of collagen-like proteins. The cuticle functions both as an exoskeleton and as a barrier to protect the worm from its environment. This is a collagen critical for organismal morphogenesis. Mutations in sqt-1 can lengthen, shorten, or helically twist the entire animal. From Caenorhabditis elegans.
   8190..9029    +  CDS            sqt-1 (fragment): SQT1_CAEEL - Also known as rol-5. Protein inferred from homology: Swiss-Prot protein existence level 3. Nematode cuticles are composed largely of collagen-like proteins. The cuticle functions both as an exoskeleton and as a barrier to protect the worm from its environment. This is a collagen critical for organismal morphogenesis. Mutations in sqt-1 can lengthen, shorten, or helically twist the entire animal. From Caenorhabditis elegans.
   9073..9396    -  terminator     tbb-2 terminator: tbb-2; transcription terminator for the C. elegans tubulin beta-2 gene
   9405..10535   -  CDS            cre: RECR_BPP1 - Experimental evidence at protein level: Swiss-Prot protein existence level 1. Catalyzes site-specific recombination between two 34-base- pair LOXP sites. Its role is to maintain the phage genome as a monomeric unit-copy plasmid in the lysogenic state. From Escherichia phage P1 (Bacteriophage P1).
  10884..10934   +  CDS            hsp-16.1 (fragment): HSP11_CAEEL - Also known as hsp16-1b. Experimental evidence at transcript level: Swiss-Prot protein existence level 2. From Caenorhabditis elegans.
  11315..11335   +  protein_bind   attB1: mutant version of attB; core recombination site for the Gateway® BP reaction BP Clonase™
  11341..12366   +  CDS            HygR: aminoglycoside phosphotransferase from E. coli; aph(4)-Ia; confers resistance to hygromycin
  12370..12390   -  protein_bind   attB2: mutant version of attB; core recombination site for the Gateway® BP reaction BP Clonase™
  12744..12777   +  protein_bind   loxN: Cre-mediated recombination occurs in the 8-bp core sequence (GTATACCT). loxN sites are compatible with each other, but incompatible with loxP or lox2272 sites. Cre recombinase
  13146..13164   -  CDS            lacZα (fragment): LacZα fragment of β-galactosidase; lacZ fragment
