[The description below was written by a language model from this plasmid's Addgene catalogue record and pLannotate feature annotations shown in this document.]
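Description:
pSO9 is a 13.8 kb Caenorhabditis elegans expression and genome-targeting plasmid built on the pSO5 backbone, designed to place a single copy of a transgene at the ttTi4348 site on chromosome I. In E. coli it is maintained through a high-copy ColE1/pUC-type origin and selected with ampicillin via the β-lactamase gene. An M13 phage origin and remnants of a lacZα/lac promoter cloning region are also present.

The payload is the Shigella flexneri effector OspF, which irreversibly removes the phosphate from phosphothreonine in MAP kinases and so acts as a MAP kinase inhibitor. According to the catalogue entry it is driven by the vit-6 promoter for intestine-specific expression and terminated by the unc-54 3' region. These regulatory elements and the ttTi4348 homology regions are named in the record but were not picked up as features in the annotation; the annotated aex-5 fragment may be part of the flanking genomic sequence, although the record does not say so.

Next to the transgene sits a self-excising selection cassette (SEC) bounded by two loxN sites. It carries a hygromycin resistance gene flanked by attB1/attB2 Gateway sites for drug selection of integrants. It also carries sqt-1 collagen sequence, which normally supplies a visible roller phenotype in such cassettes. The third component is Cre recombinase with a tbb-2 terminator, positioned next to hsp-16.1 heat-shock gene sequence. Heat-shock induction of Cre recombines the loxN sites and removes the markers, leaving the OspF transgene in the genome. The construct serves to block MAP kinase signalling specifically in the worm intestine, in the context of studying host gene regulation during pathogen infection.
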