Addgene plasmid #106366: pSO9
Purpose: To insert a single copy of a construct at a site on Chr I, corresponding to the Shigella flexneri protein OspF (a MAP kinase inhibitor) expressed specifically in the intestine.
Depositing lab: Jonathan Ewbank. Depositing organization: INSERM U1104, Centre d'Immunologie Marseille Luminy (CIML). Publication: Modulatory upregulation of an insulin peptide gene by different pathogens in C. elegans. Lee SH, Omi S, Thakur N, Taffoni C, Belougne J, Engelmann I, Ewbank JJ, Pujol N. Virulence. 2018 Dec 31;9(1):648-658. doi: 10.1080/21505594.2018.1433969. PubMed 29405821.
Backbone
  Vector backbone: pSO5
  Vector type: Worm Expression
Growth in bacteria
  Bacterial resistance: Ampicillin, 100 μg/mL
  Growth temperature: 37°C
  Growth strain: DH5alpha
  Copy number: Unknown
Gene/Insert
  Gene/Insert name: ttTi4348_ SEC _pvit-6_OspF_3'unc54
  Species: Shigella flexneri
  GenBank ID: YP_006960239
  Cloning method: Unknown
Terms and licenses: Academic/Nonprofit Terms; Industry Terms: Not Available to Industry
Depositor comments: Plasmid contains ttTi4348_ SEC _pvit-6_OspF_3'unc54. Insertion and selection = Chr I ttTi4348 + SEC
How to cite: pSO9 was a gift from Jonathan Ewbank (Addgene plasmid # 106366 ; http://n2t.net/addgene:106366 ; RRID:Addgene_106366)
